Addgene plasmid #202555: pLV-RnSyt1-sgRNA2-dCas9-KRAB-TagBFP2 (identifier AAAA-0246)
Purpose: Synaptotagmin-1 sgRNA2 with TagBFP2
Depositing lab: Frederic Meunier. Depositing organization: University of Queensland. Publication: Presynaptic targeting of botulinum neurotoxin type A requires a tripartite PSG-Syt1-SV2 plasma membrane nanocluster for synaptic vesicle entry. Joensuu M, Syed P, Saber SH, Lanoue V, Wallis TP, Rae J, Blum A, Gormal RS, Small C, Sanders S, Jiang A, Mahrhold S, Krez N, Cousin MA, Cooper-White R, Cooper-White JJ, Collins BM, Parton RG, Balistreri G, Rummel A, Meunier FA. EMBO J. 2023 Jul 3;42(13):e112095. doi: 10.15252/embj.2022112095. Epub 2023 May 25. PubMed 37226896.
Backbone
  Vector backbone: pLV-hUV6-sgRNA-dCas9-KRAB-TagBFP
  Backbone manufacturer: Dr Konstantin Kogan
  Backbone size w/o insert (bp): 14900
  Total vector size (bp): 15002
  Vector type: Lentiviral, CRISPR
Growth in bacteria
  Bacterial resistance: Ampicillin, 100 μg/mL
  Growth temperature: 37°C
  Growth strain: NEB Stable
  Copy number: High Copy
Gene/Insert
  Gene/Insert name: CRISPRi single guide RNA sequence against 5’-UTR of rat synaptotagmin-1 (Syt1) gene (insert 5’ - CACCAGTACTCGCGTGCCTCGCACCGG)
  Species: R. norvegicus (rat)
  Insert size (bp): 76
  GenBank ID: 25716
  Entrez Gene: Syt1 (a.k.a. P65)
  Tag / fusion protein: 3xFlag (N-terminus of Cas9-KRAB), T2A-TagBFP2
Resource information
  A portion of this plasmid was derived from a plasmid made by: Dr Konstantin Kogan from DNA Dream Lab (DDL) facility (HiLIFE, Institute of Biotechnology, Helsinki, Finland).
Terms and licenses: Academic/Nonprofit Terms; Industry Terms: Not Available to Industry
How to cite: pLV-RnSyt1-sgRNA2-dCas9-KRAB-TagBFP2 (identifier AAAA-0246) was a gift from Frederic Meunier (Addgene plasmid # 202555 ; http://n2t.net/addgene:202555 ; RRID:Addgene_202555)
