[The description below was written by a language model from this plasmid's Addgene catalogue record and pLannotate feature annotations shown in this document.]
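Description:
pLV-RnSyt1-sgRNA2-dCas9-KRAB-TagBFP2 is an all-in-one lentiviral CRISPR interference (CRISPRi) vector of about 15 kb, built on a pLV-hU6-sgRNA-dCas9-KRAB-TagBFP backbone, for silencing rat synaptotagmin-1 (Syt1). It is maintained in E. coli through a high-copy ColE1/pUC-type origin with ampicillin resistance, and an f1 origin is also present. The viral genome is transcribed from a CMV enhancer/promoter fused to a truncated HIV-1 5' LTR, followed by the Ψ packaging signal, a gag fragment, the Rev response element and cPPT/CTS. A WPRE and a truncated 3' LTR with a bGH polyadenylation signal close the unit. This arrangement is typical of vectors packaged with helper plasmids supplied in trans. Outside the LTRs sits an SV40/EM7-driven BleoR (Zeocin resistance) cassette.

The payload has two expression units. A human U6 RNA polymerase III promoter, annotated on the reverse strand, drives a guide RNA with the S. pyogenes scaffold; its spacer targets the 5'-UTR of rat Syt1. A human ubiquitin C promoter drives an N-terminally 3xFLAG-tagged Cas9 fused to the ZNF10 KRAB repression domain. The automated annotation labels this simply as Cas9, but the catalogue name identifies it as catalytically dead dCas9. According to the record, a T2A peptide links this fusion to TagBFP2, so transduced cells can be identified by blue fluorescence while the repressor is released as a separate protein. Two loxP sites in the same orientation flank the sgRNA and dCas9-KRAB-TagBFP2 units, which would in principle allow Cre-mediated excision, although the record does not comment on this. The construct serves to knock down Syt1 transcription in rat cells, and the associated publication concerns presynaptic entry of botulinum neurotoxin type A.
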