Features (pLannotate 1.2.2; 38 found; start..end, strand, type, name):
      1..1212    +  promoter       UbC promoter: human ubiquitin C promoter
   1223..1241    -  misc_feature   MCS (fragment): pUC18/19 multiple cloning site
   1250..1315    +  CDS            3xFLAG: three tandem FLAG® epitope tags, followed by an enterokinase cleavage site
   1352..5455    +  CDS            Cas9: Cas9 (Csn1) endonuclease from the Streptococcus pyogenes Type II CRISPR/Cas system generates RNA-guided double strand breaks in DNA
   5522..5716    +  CDS            KRAB: Krüppel-associated box (KRAB) transcriptional repression domain from the human zinc finger protein ZNF10 (Margolin et al., 1994)
   5864..6562    +  CDS            TagBFP: TagBFP is a basic (constitutively fluorescent) blue fluorescent protein published in 2008, derived from Entacmaea quadricolor. It is reported to be a very rapidly-maturing monomer with very low acid sensitivity.
   6619..6652    +  protein_bind   loxP: Cre-mediated recombination occurs in the 8-bp core sequence (GCATACAT). Cre recombinase
   6653..6677    +  misc_feature   MCS (fragment): pBluescript multiple cloning site
   6677..7265    +  misc_feature   WPRE: woodchuck hepatitis virus posttranscriptional regulatory element
   7202..7783    +  CDS            nef (fragment): NEF_HV1H2 - Experimental evidence at protein level: Swiss-Prot protein existence level 1. Extracellular Nef protein targets CD4(+) T-lymphocytes for apoptosis by interacting with CXCR4 surface receptors. From Human immunodeficiency virus type 1 group M subtype B (isolate HXB2) (HIV-1).
   7790..7970    +  LTR            5' LTR (truncated): truncated 5' long terminal repeat (LTR) from HIV-1
   8002..8226    +  polyA_signal   bGH poly(A) signal: bovine growth hormone polyadenylation signal
   8230..8251    +  promoter       SV40 promoter (fragment): SV40 enhancer and early promoter
   8272..8700    +  rep_origin     f1 ori (sequence partly withheld): f1 bacteriophage origin of replication; arrow indicates direction of (+) strand synthesis
   8714..9043    +  promoter       SV40 promoter: SV40 enhancer and early promoter
   9091..9138    +  promoter       EM7 promoter: synthetic bacterial promoter&nbsp
   9157..9531    +  CDS            BleoR: antibiotic-binding protein; Sh ble from Streptoalloteichus hindustanus; confers resistance to bleomycin, phleomycin, and Zeocin™
   9541..9666    +  CDS            ble (fragment): BLE_KLEPN - Experimental evidence at protein level: Swiss-Prot protein existence level 1. Binding protein with a strong affinity to the bleomycin family of antibiotics. Binds to CL990; an antimitotic-antibiotic compound. From Klebsiella pneumoniae.
   9661..9782    +  polyA_signal   SV40 poly(A) signal: SV40 polyadenylation signal
   9853..9875    -  protein_bind   lac operator (fragment): The lac repressor binds to the lac operator to inhibit transcription in E. coli. This inhibition can be relieved by adding lactose or isopropyl-β-D-thiogalactopyranoside (IPTG). lac repressor encoded by lacI
   9879..9909    -  promoter       lac promoter: promoter for the E. coli lac operon
   9924..9945    -  protein_bind   CAP binding site: CAP binding activates transcription in the presence of cAMP. E. coli catabolite activator protein
   9958..10050   -  CDS            lacI (fragment): lac repressor; lacI; The lac repressor binds to the lac operator to inhibit transcription in E. coli. This inhibition can be relieved by adding lactose or isopropyl-β-D-thiogalactopyranoside (IPTG).
  10233..10821   -  rep_origin     ori: high-copy-number ColE1/pMB1/pBR322/pUC origin of replication
  10992..11852   -  CDS            AmpR: β-lactamase; bla; confers resistance to ampicillin, carbenicillin, and related antibiotics
  11853..11957   -  promoter       AmpR promoter: bla
  12016..12068   -  misc_feature   bom (fragment): basis of mobility region from pBR322
  12223..12602   +  enhancer       CMV enhancer: human cytomegalovirus immediate early enhancer
  12603..12802   +  promoter       CMV promoter: human cytomegalovirus (CMV) immediate early promoter
  12820..13000   +  LTR            5' LTR (truncated): truncated 5' long terminal repeat (LTR) from HIV-1
  13047..13172   +  misc_feature   HIV-1 Ψ: packaging signal of human immunodeficiency virus type 1
  13156..13519   +  CDS            HIV-1 gag (fragment): gag protein from human immunodeficiency virus 1; gag
  13665..13898   +  misc_feature   RRE: The Rev response element (RRE) of HIV-1 allows for Rev-dependent mRNA export from the nucleus to the cytoplasm.
  14275..14375   +  CDS            Rev (fragment): human immunodeficiency virus 1 (HIV-1) Rev protein; rev; enhances nuclear export of unspliced and incompletely spliced viral mRNAs
  14425..14542   +  misc_feature   cPPT/CTS: central polypurine tract and central termination sequence of HIV-1
  14586..14619   +  protein_bind   loxP: Cre-mediated recombination occurs in the 8-bp core sequence (GCATACAT). Cre recombinase
  14630..14705   -  misc_RNA       gRNA scaffold: guide RNA scaffold for the Streptococcus pyogenes CRISPR/Cas9 system
  14737..14977   -  promoter       U6 promoter: RNA polymerase III promoter for human U6 snRNA
>Addgene plasmid #202555 | pLV-RnSyt1-sgRNA2-dCas9-KRAB-TagBFP2 (identifier AAAA-0246) | addgene full sequence | sequence record 404691 | Addgene NGS Result
GGCCTCCGCGCCGGGTTTTGGCGCCTCCCGCGGGCGCCCCCCTCCTCACGGCGAGCGCTGCCACGTCAGA
CGAAGGGCGCAGCGAGCGTCCTGATCCTTCCGCCCGGACGCTCAGGACAGCGGCCCGCTGCTCATAAGAC
TCGGCCTTAGAACCCCAGTATCAGCAGAAGGACATTTTAGGACGGGACTTGGGTGACTCTAGGGCACTGG
TTTTCTTTCCAGAGAGCGGAACAGGCGAGGAAAAGTAGTCCCTTCTCGGCGATTCTGCGGAGGGATCTCC
GTGGGGCGGTGAACGCCGATGATTATATAAGGACGCGCCGGGTGTGGCACAGCTAGTTCCGTCGCAGCCG
GGATTTGGGTCGCGGTTCTTGTTTGTGGATCGCTGTGATCGTCACTTGGTGAGTAGCGGGCTGCTGGGCT
GGCCGGGGCTTTCGTGGCCGCCGGGCCGCTCGGTGGGACGGAAGCGTGTGGAGAGACCGCCAAGGGCTGT
AGTCTGGGTCCGCGAGCAAGGTTGCCCTGAACTGGGGGTTGGGGGGAGCGCAGCAAAATGGCGGCTGTTC
CCGAGTCTTGAATGGAAGACGCTTGTGAGGCGGGCTGTGAGGTCGTTGAAACAAGGTGGGGGGCATGGTG
GGCGGCAAGAACCCAAGGTCTTGAGGCCTTCGCTAATGCGGGAAAGCTCTTATTCGGGTGAGATGGGCTG
GGGCACCATCTGGGGACCCTGACGTGAAGTTTGTCACTGACTGGAGAACTCGGTTTGTCGTCTGTTGCGG
GGGCGGCAGTTATGGCGGTGCCGTTGGGCAGTGCACCCGTACCTTTGGGAGCGCGCGCCCTCGTCGTGTC
GTGACGTCACCCGTTCTGTTGGCTTATAATGCAGGGTGGGGCCACCTGCCGGTAGGTGTGCGGTAGGCTT
TTCTCCGTCGCAGGACGCAGGGTTCGGGCCTAGGGTAGGCTCTCCTGAATCGACAGGCGCCGGACCTCTG
GTGAGGGGAGGGATAAGTGAGGCGTCAGTTTCTTTGGTCGGTTTTATGTACCTATCTTCTTAAGTAGCTG
AAGCTCCGGTTTTGAACTATGCGCTCGGGGTTGGCGAGTGTGTTTTGTGAAGTTTTTTAGGCACCTTTTG
AAATGTAATCATTTGGGTCAATATGTAATTTTCAGTGTTAGACTAGTAAATTGTCCGCTAAATTCTGGCC
GTTTTTGGCTTTTTTGTTAGACGAAGCTTGGGCTGCAGGTCGACTCTAGAGCCACCATGGACTACAAAGA
CCATGACGGTGATTATAAAGATCATGACATCGATTACAAGGATGACGATGACAAGATGGCCCCCAAGAAG
AAGAGGAAGGTGGGCCGCGGAATGGACAAGAAGTACTCCATTGGGCTCGCCATCGGCACAAACAGCGTCG
GCTGGGCCGTCATTACGGACGAGTACAAGGTGCCGAGCAAAAAATTCAAAGTTCTGGGCAATACCGATCG
CCACAGCATAAAGAAGAACCTCATTGGCGCCCTCCTGTTCGACTCCGGGGAAACCGCCGAAGCCACGCGG
CTCAAAAGAACAGCACGGCGCAGATATACCCGCAGAAAGAATCGGATCTGCTACCTGCAGGAGATCTTTA
GTAATGAGATGGCTAAGGTGGATGACTCTTTCTTCCATAGGCTGGAGGAGTCCTTTTTGGTGGAGGAGGA
TAAAAAGCACGAGCGCCACCCAATCTTTGGCAATATCGTGGACGAGGTGGCGTACCATGAAAAGTACCCA
ACCATATATCATCTGAGGAAGAAGCTTGTAGACAGTACTGATAAGGCTGACTTGCGGTTGATCTATCTCG
CGCTGGCGCATATGATCAAATTTCGGGGACACTTCCTCATCGAGGGGGACCTGAACCCAGACAACAGCGA
TGTCGACAAACTCTTTATCCAACTGGTTCAGACTTACAATCAGCTTTTCGAAGAGAACCCGATCAACGCA
TCCGGAGTTGACGCCAAAGCAATCCTGAGCGCTAGGCTGTCCAAATCCCGGCGGCTCGAAAACCTCATCG
CACAGCTCCCTGGGGAGAAGAAGAACGGCCTGTTTGGTAATCTTATCGCCCTGTCACTCGGGCTGACCCC
CAACTTTAAATCTAACTTCGACCTGGCCGAAGATGCCAAGCTTCAACTGAGCAAAGACACCTACGATGAT
GATCTCGACAATCTGCTGGCCCAGATCGGCGACCAGTACGCAGACCTTTTTTTGGCGGCAAAGAACCTGT
CAGACGCCATTCTGCTGAGTGATATTCTGCGAGTGAACACGGAGATCACCAAAGCTCCGCTGAGCGCTAG
TATGATCAAGCGCTATGATGAGCACCACCAAGACTTGACTTTGCTGAAGGCCCTTGTCAGACAGCAACTG
CCTGAGAAGTACAAGGAAATTTTCTTCGATCAGTCTAAAAATGGCTACGCCGGATACATTGACGGCGGAG
CAAGCCAGGAGGAATTTTACAAATTTATTAAGCCCATCTTGGAAAAAATGGACGGCACCGAGGAGCTGCT
GGTAAAGCTTAACAGAGAAGATCTGTTGCGCAAACAGCGCACTTTCGACAATGGAAGCATCCCCCACCAG
ATTCACCTGGGCGAACTGCACGCTATCCTCAGGCGGCAAGAGGATTTCTACCCCTTTTTGAAAGATAACA
GGGAAAAGATTGAGAAAATCCTCACATTTCGGATACCCTACTATGTAGGCCCCCTCGCCCGGGGAAATTC
CAGATTCGCGTGGATGACTCGCAAATCAGAAGAGACCATCACTCCCTGGAACTTCGAGGAAGTCGTGGAT
AAGGGGGCCTCTGCCCAGTCCTTCATCGAAAGGATGACTAACTTTGATAAAAATCTGCCTAACGAAAAGG
TGCTTCCTAAACACTCTCTGCTGTACGAGTACTTCACAGTTTATAACGAGCTCACCAAGGTCAAATACGT
CACAGAAGGGATGAGAAAGCCAGCATTCCTGTCTGGAGAGCAGAAGAAAGCTATCGTGGACCTCCTCTTC
AAGACGAACCGGAAAGTTACCGTGAAACAGCTCAAAGAAGACTATTTCAAAAAGATTGAATGTTTCGACT
CTGTTGAAATCAGCGGAGTGGAGGATCGCTTCAACGCATCCCTGGGAACGTATCACGATCTCCTGAAAAT
CATTAAAGACAAGGACTTCCTGGACAATGAGGAGAACGAGGACATTCTTGAGGACATTGTCCTCACCCTT
ACGTTGTTTGAAGATAGGGAGATGATTGAAGAACGCTTGAAAACTTACGCTCATCTCTTCGACGACAAAG
TCATGAAACAGCTCAAGAGGCGCCGATATACAGGATGGGGGCGGCTGTCAAGAAAACTGATCAATGGGAT
CCGAGACAAGCAGAGTGGAAAGACAATCCTGGATTTTCTTAAGTCCGATGGATTTGCCAACCGGAACTTC
ATGCAGTTGATCCATGATGACTCTCTCACCTTTAAGGAGGACATCCAGAAAGCACAAGTTTCTGGCCAGG
GGGACAGTCTTCACGAGCACATCGCTAATCTTGCAGGTAGCCCAGCTATCAAAAAGGGAATACTGCAGAC
CGTTAAGGTCGTGGATGAACTCGTCAAAGTAATGGGAAGGCATAAGCCCGAGAATATCGTTATCGAGATG
GCCCGAGAGAACCAAACTACCCAGAAGGGACAGAAGAACAGTAGGGAAAGGATGAAGAGGATTGAAGAGG
GTATAAAAGAACTGGGGTCCCAAATCCTTAAGGAACACCCAGTTGAAAACACCCAGCTTCAGAATGAGAA
GCTCTACCTGTACTACCTGCAGAACGGCAGGGACATGTACGTGGATCAGGAACTGGACATCAATCGGCTC
TCCGACTACGACGTGGATGCCATCGTGCCCCAGTCTTTTCTCAAAGATGATTCTATTGATAATAAAGTGT
TGACAAGATCCGATAAAAATAGAGGGAAGAGTGATAACGTCCCCTCAGAAGAAGTTGTCAAGAAAATGAA
AAATTATTGGCGGCAGCTGCTGAACGCCAAACTGATCACACAACGGAAGTTCGATAATCTGACTAAGGCT
GAACGAGGTGGCCTGTCTGAGTTGGATAAAGCCGGCTTCATCAAAAGGCAGCTTGTTGAGACACGCCAGA
TCACCAAGCACGTGGCCCAAATTCTCGATTCACGCATGAACACCAAGTACGATGAAAATGACAAACTGAT
TCGAGAGGTGAAAGTTATTACTCTGAAGTCTAAGCTGGTCTCAGATTTCAGAAAGGACTTTCAGTTTTAT
AAGGTGAGAGAGATCAACAATTACCACCATGCGCATGATGCCTACCTGAATGCAGTGGTAGGCACTGCAC
TTATCAAAAAATATCCCAAGCTTGAATCTGAATTTGTTTACGGAGACTATAAAGTGTACGATGTTAGGAA
AATGATCGCAAAGTCTGAGCAGGAAATAGGCAAGGCCACCGCTAAGTACTTCTTTTACAGCAATATTATG
AATTTTTTCAAGACCGAGATTACACTGGCCAATGGAGAGATTCGGAAGCGACCACTTATCGAAACAAACG
GAGAAACAGGAGAAATCGTGTGGGACAAGGGTAGGGATTTCGCGACAGTCCGGAAGGTCCTGTCCATGCC
GCAGGTGAACATCGTTAAAAAGACCGAAGTACAGACCGGAGGCTTCTCCAAGGAAAGTATCCTCCCGAAA
AGGAACAGCGACAAGCTGATCGCACGCAAAAAAGATTGGGACCCCAAGAAATACGGCGGATTCGATTCTC
CTACAGTCGCTTACAGTGTACTGGTTGTGGCCAAAGTGGAGAAAGGGAAGTCTAAAAAACTCAAAAGCGT
CAAGGAACTGCTGGGCATCACAATCATGGAGCGATCAAGCTTCGAAAAAAACCCCATCGACTTTCTCGAG
GCGAAAGGATATAAAGAGGTCAAAAAAGACCTCATCATTAAGCTTCCCAAGTACTCTCTCTTTGAGCTTG
AAAACGGCCGGAAACGAATGCTCGCTAGTGCGGGCGAGCTGCAGAAAGGTAACGAGCTGGCACTGCCCTC
TAAATACGTTAATTTCTTGTATCTGGCCAGCCACTATGAAAAGCTCAAAGGGTCTCCCGAAGATAATGAG
CAGAAGCAGCTGTTCGTGGAACAACACAAACACTACCTTGATGAGATCATCGAGCAAATAAGCGAATTCT
CCAAAAGAGTGATCCTCGCCGACGCTAACCTCGATAAGGTGCTTTCTGCTTACAATAAGCACAGGGATAA
GCCCATCAGGGAGCAGGCAGAAAACATTATCCACTTGTTTACTCTGACCAACTTGGGCGCGCCTGCAGCC
TTCAAGTACTTCGACACCACCATAGACAGAAAGCGGTACACCTCTACAAAGGAGGTCCTGGACGCCACAC
TGATTCATCAGTCAATTACGGGGCTCTATGAAACAAGAATCGACCTCTCTCAGCTCGGTGGAGACAGCAG
GGCTGACCCCAAGAAGAAGAGGAAGGTGGCTAGCGATGCTAAGTCACTGACTGCCTGGTCCCGGACACTG
GTGACCTTCAAGGATGTGTTTGTGGACTTCACCAGGGAGGAGTGGAAGCTGCTGGACACTGCTCAGCAGA
TCCTGTACAGAAATGTGATGCTGGAGAACTATAAGAACCTGGTTTCCTTGGGTTATCAGCTTACTAAGCC
AGATGTGATCCTCCGGTTGGAGAAGGGAGAAGAGCCCTGGCTGGTGGAGAGAGAAATTCACCAAGAGACC
CATCCTGATTCAGAGACTGCATTTGAAATCAAATCATCAGTTCCGAAAAAGAAACGCAAAGTTGCTAGCG
AGGGCAGAGGAAGTCTTCTAACATGCGGTGACGTGGAGGAGAATCCCGGCCCTATGAGCGAGCTGATTAA
GGAGAACATGCACATGAAGCTGTACATGGAGGGCACCGTGGACAACCATCACTTCAAGTGCACATCCGAG
GGCGAAGGCAAGCCCTACGAGGGCACCCAGACCATGAGAATCAAGGTGGTCGAGGGCGGCCCTCTCCCCT
TCGCCTTCGACATCCTGGCTACTAGCTTCCTCTACGGCAGCAAGACCTTCATCAACCACACCCAGGGCAT
CCCCGACTTCTTCAAGCAGTCCTTCCCTGAGGGCTTCACATGGGAGAGAGTCACCACATACGAAGACGGG
GGCGTGCTGACCGCTACCCAGGACACCAGCCTCCAGGACGGCTGCCTCATCTACAACGTCAAGATCAGAG
GGGTGAACTTCACATCCAACGGCCCTGTGATGCAGAAGAAAACACTCGGCTGGGAGGCCTTCACCGAAAC
GCTGTACCCCGCTGACGGCGGCCTGGAAGGCAGAAACGACATGGCCCTGAAGCTCGTGGGCGGGAGCCAT
CTGATCGCAAACGCCAAGACCACATATAGATCCAAGAAACCCGCTAAGAACCTCAAGATGCCTGGCGTCT
ACTATGTGGACTACAGACTGGAAAGAATCAAGGAGGCCAACAACGAGACCTACGTCGAGCAGCACGAGGT
GGCAGTGGCCAGATACTGCGACCTCCCTAGCAAACTGGGGCACAAGCTTAATTGACCAGCACACTGGCGG
CCGTTACTAGCTTCTGCAGCACGACCGGTTGATAATAGATAACTTCGTATAGCATACATTATACGAAGTT
ATGAATTCGATATCAAGCTTATCGATAATCAACCTCTGGATTACAAAATTTGTGAAAGATTGACTGGTAT
TCTTAACTATGTTGCTCCTTTTACGCTATGTGGATACGCTGCTTTAATGCCTTTGTATCATGCTATTGCT
TCCCGTATGGCTTTCATTTTCTCCTCCTTGTATAAATCCTGGTTGCTGTCTCTTTATGAGGAGTTGTGGC
CCGTTGTCAGGCAACGTGGCGTGGTGTGCACTGTGTTTGCTGACGCAACCCCCACTGGTTGGGGCATTGC
CACCACCTGTCAGCTCCTTTCCGGGACTTTCGCTTTCCCCCTCCCTATTGCCACGGCGGAACTCATCGCC
GCCTGCCTTGCCCGCTGCTGGACAGGGGCTCGGCTGTTGGGCACTGACAATTCCGTGGTGTTGTCGGGGA
AATCATCGTCCTTTCCTTGGCTGCTCGCCTGTGTTGCCACCTGGATTCTGCGCGGGACGTCCTTCTGCTA
CGTCCCTTCGGCCCTCAATCCAGCGGACCTTCCTTCCCGCGGCCTGCTGCCGGCTCTGCGGCCTCTTCCG
CGTCTTCGCCTTCGCCCTCAGACGAGTCGGATCTCCCTTTGGGCCGCCTCCCCGCATCGATACCGTCGAC
CTCGAGACCTAGAAAAACATGGAGCAATCACAAGTAGCAATACAGCAGCTACCAATGCTGATTGTGCCTG
GCTAGAAGCACAAGAGGAGGAGGAGGTGGGTTTTCCAGTCACACCTCAGGTACCTTTAAGACCAATGACT
TACAAGGCAGCTGTAGATCTTAGCCACTTTTTAAAAGAAAAGGGGGGACTGGAAGGGCTAATTCACTCCC
AACGAAGACAAGATATCCTTGATCTGTGGATCTACCACACACAAGGCTACTTCCCTGATTGGCAGAACTA
CACACCAGGGCCAGGGATCAGATATCCACTGACCTTTGGATGGTGCTACAAGCTAGTACCAGTTGAGCAA
GAGAAGGTAGAAGAAGCCAATGAAGGAGAGAACACCCGCTTGTTACACCCTGTGAGCCTGCATGGGATGG
ATGACCCGGAGAGAGAAGTATTAGAGTGGAGGTTTGACAGCCGCCTAGCATTTCATCACATGGCCCGAGA
GCTGCATCCGGACTGTACTGGGTCTCTCTGGTTAGACCAGATCTGAGCCTGGGAGCTCTCTGGCTAACTA
GGGAACCCACTGCTTAAGCCTCAATAAAGCTTGCCTTGAGTGCTTCAAGTAGTGTGTGCCCGTCTGTTGT
GTGACTCTGGTAACTAGAGATCCCTCAGACCCTTTTAGTCAGTGTGGAAAATCTCTAGCAGGGCCCGTTT
AAACCCGCTGATCAGCCTCGACTGTGCCTTCTAGTTGCCAGCCATCTGTTGTTTGCCCCTCCCCCGTGCC
TTCCTTGACCCTGGAAGGTGCCACTCCCACTGTCCTTTCCTAATAAAATGAGGAAATTGCATCGCATTGT
CTGAGTAGGTGTCATTCTATTCTGGGGGGTGGGGTGGGGCAGGACAGCAAGGGGGAGGATTGGGAAGACA
ATAGCAGGCATGCTGGGGATGCGGTGGGCTCTATGGCTTCTGAGGCGGAAAGAACCAGCTGGGGCTCTAG
GGGGTATCCCC
[124 nt withheld, positions 8272-8395]
C
[91 nt withheld, positions 8397-8487]
A
[49 nt withheld, positions 8489-8537]
CCTTTGACGTTGGAGTCCACGTTCTTT
[37 nt withheld, positions 8565-8601]
ACCCTATCTCGGTCTATTCTTTTGATTTATAAGGGATTTTGCCGATTTCGGCCTATTGGTTAAAAAATGA
GCTGATTTAACAAAAATTTAACGCGAATTAATTCTGTGGAATGTGTGTCAGTTAGGGTGTGGAAAGTCCC
CAGGCTCCCCAGCAGGCAGAAGTATGCAAAGCATGCATCTCAATTAGTCAGCAACCAGGTGTGGAAAGTC
CCCAGGCTCCCCAGCAGGCAGAAGTATGCAAAGCATGCATCTCAATTAGTCAGCAACCATAGTCCCGCCC
CTAACTCCGCCCATCCCGCCCCTAACTCCGCCCAGTTCCGCCCATTCTCCGCCCCATGGCTGACTAATTT
TTTTTATTTATGCAGAGGCCGAGGCCGCCTCTGCCTCTGAGCTATTCCAGAAGTAGTGAGGAGGCTTTTT
TGGAGGCCTAGGCTTTTGCAAAAAGCTCCCGGGAGCTTGTATATCCATTTTCGGATCTGATCAGCACGTG
TTGACAATTAATCATCGGCATAGTATATCGGCATAGTATAATACGACAAGGTGAGGAACTAAACCATGGC
CAAGTTGACCAGTGCCGTTCCGGTGCTCACCGCGCGCGACGTCGCCGGAGCGGTCGAGTTCTGGACCGAC
CGGCTCGGGTTCTCCCGGGACTTCGTGGAGGACGACTTCGCCGGTGTGGTCCGGGACGACGTGACCCTGT
TCATCAGCGCGGTCCAGGACCAGGTGGTGCCGGACAACACCCTGGCCTGGGTGTGGGTGCGCGGCCTGGA
CGAGCTGTACGCCGAGTGGTCGGAGGTCGTGTCCACGAACTTCCGGGACGCCTCCGGGCCGGCCATGACC
GAGATCGGCGAGCAGCCGTGGGGGCGGGAGTTCGCCCTGCGCGACCCGGCCGGCAACTGCGTGCACTTCG
TGGCCGAGGAGCAGGACTGACACGTGCTACGAGATTTCGATTCCACCGCCGCCTTCTATGAAAGGTTGGG
CTTCGGAATCGTTTTCCGGGACGCCGGCTGGATGATCCTCCAGCGCGGGGATCTCATGCTGGAGTTCTTC
GCCCACCCCAACTTGTTTATTGCAGCTTATAATGGTTACAAATAAAGCAATAGCATCACAAATTTCACAA
ATAAAGCATTTTTTTCACTGCATTCTAGTTGTGGTTTGTCCAAACTCATCAATGTATCTTATCATGTCTG
TATACCGTCGACCTCTAGCTAGAGCTTGGCGTAATCATGGTCATAGCTGTTTCCTGTGTGAAATTGTTAT
CCGCTCACAATTCCACACAACATACGAGCCGGAAGCATAAAGTGTAAAGCCTGGGGTGCCTAATGAGTGA
GCTAACTCACATTAATTGCGTTGCGCTCACTGCCCGCTTTCCAGTCGGGAAACCTGTCGTGCCAGCTGCA
TTAATGAATCGGCCAACGCGCGGGGAGAGGCGGTTTGCGTATTGGGCGCTCTTCCGCTTCCTCGCTCACT
GACTCGCTGCGCTCGGTCGTTCGGCTGCGGCGAGCGGTATCAGCTCACTCAAAGGCGGTAATACGGTTAT
CCACAGAATCAGGGGATAACGCAGGAAAGAACATGTGAGCAAAAGGCCAGCAAAAGGCCAGGAACCGTAA
AAAGGCCGCGTTGCTGGCGTTTTTCCATAGGCTCCGCCCCCCTGACGAGCATCACAAAAATCGACGCTCA
AGTCAGAGGTGGCGAAACCCGACAGGACTATAAAGATACCAGGCGTTTCCCCCTGGAAGCTCCCTCGTGC
GCTCTCCTGTTCCGACCCTGCCGCTTACCGGATACCTGTCCGCCTTTCTCCCTTCGGGAAGCGTGGCGCT
TTCTCATAGCTCACGCTGTAGGTATCTCAGTTCGGTGTAGGTCGTTCGCTCCAAGCTGGGCTGTGTGCAC
GAACCCCCCGTTCAGCCCGACCGCTGCGCCTTATCCGGTAACTATCGTCTTGAGTCCAACCCGGTAAGAC
ACGACTTATCGCCACTGGCAGCAGCCACTGGTAACAGGATTAGCAGAGCGAGGTATGTAGGCGGTGCTAC
AGAGTTCTTGAAGTGGTGGCCTAACTACGGCTACACTAGAAGAACAGTATTTGGTATCTGCGCTCTGCTG
AAGCCAGTTACCTTCGGAAAAAGAGTTGGTAGCTCTTGATCCGGCAAACAAACCACCGCTGGTAGCGGTG
GTTTTTTTGTTTGCAAGCAGCAGATTACGCGCAGAAAAAAAGGATCTCAAGAAGATCCTTTGATCTTTTC
TACGGGGTCTGACGCTCAGTGGAACGAAAACTCACGTTAAGGGATTTTGGTCATGAGATTATCAAAAAGG
ATCTTCACCTAGATCCTTTTAAATTAAAAATGAAGTTTTAAATCAATCTAAAGTATATATGAGTAAACTT
GGTCTGACAGTTACCAATGCTTAATCAGTGAGGCACCTATCTCAGCGATCTGTCTATTTCGTTCATCCAT
AGTTGCCTGACTCCCCGTCGTGTAGATAACTACGATACGGGAGGGCTTACCATCTGGCCCCAGTGCTGCA
ATGATACCGCGAGACCCACGCTCACCGGCTCCAGATTTATCAGCAATAAACCAGCCAGCCGGAAGGGCCG
AGCGCAGAAGTGGTCCTGCAACTTTATCCGCCTCCATCCAGTCTATTAATTGTTGCCGGGAAGCTAGAGT
AAGTAGTTCGCCAGTTAATAGTTTGCGCAACGTTGTTGCCATTGCTACAGGCATCGTGGTGTCACGCTCG
TCGTTTGGTATGGCTTCATTCAGCTCCGGTTCCCAACGATCAAGGCGAGTTACATGATCCCCCATGTTGT
GCAAAAAAGCGGTTAGCTCCTTCGGTCCTCCGATCGTTGTCAGAAGTAAGTTGGCCGCAGTGTTATCACT
CATGGTTATGGCAGCACTGCATAATTCTCTTACTGTCATGCCATCCGTAAGATGCTTTTCTGTGACTGGT
GAGTACTCAACCAAGTCATTCTGAGAATAGTGTATGCGGCGACCGAGTTGCTCTTGCCCGGCGTCAATAC
GGGATAATACCGCGCCACATAGCAGAACTTTAAAAGTGCTCATCATTGGAAAACGTTCTTCGGGGCGAAA
ACTCTCAAGGATCTTACCGCTGTTGAGATCCAGTTCGATGTAACCCACTCGTGCACCCAACTGATCTTCA
GCATCTTTTACTTTCACCAGCGTTTCTGGGTGAGCAAAAACAGGAAGGCAAAATGCCGCAAAAAAGGGAA
TAAGGGCGACACGGAAATGTTGAATACTCATACTCTTCCTTTTTCAATATTATTGAAGCATTTATCAGGG
TTATTGTCTCATGAGCGGATACATATTTGAATGTATTTAGAAAAATAAACAAATAGGGGTTCCGCGCACA
TTTCCCCGAAAAGTGCCACCTGACGTCGACGGATCGGGAGATCTCCCGATCCCCTATGGTGCACTCTCAG
TACAATCTGCTCTGATGCCGCATAGTTAAGCCAGTATCTGCTCCCTGCTTGTGTGTTGGAGGTCGCTGAG
TAGTGCGCGAGCAAAATTTAAGCTACAACAAGGCAAGGCTTGACCGACAATTGCATGAAGAATCTGCTTA
GGGTTAGGCGTTTTGCGCTGCTTCGCGATGTACGGGCCAGATATACGCGTTGACATTGATTATTGACTAG
TTATTAATAGTAATCAATTACGGGGTCATTAGTTCATAGCCCATATATGGAGTTCCGCGTTACATAACTT
ACGGTAAATGGCCCGCCTGGCTGACCGCCCAACGACCCCCGCCCATTGACGTCAATAATGACGTATGTTC
CCATAGTAACGCCAATAGGGACTTTCCATTGACGTCAATGGGTGGAGTATTTACGGTAAACTGCCCACTT
GGCAGTACATCAAGTGTATCATATGCCAAGTACGCCCCCTATTGACGTCAATGACGGTAAATGGCCCGCC
TGGCATTATGCCCAGTACATGACCTTATGGGACTTTCCTACTTGGCAGTACATCTACGTATTAGTCATCG
CTATTACCATGGTGATGCGGTTTTGGCAGTACATCAATGGGCGTGGATAGCGGTTTGACTCACGGGGATT
TCCAAGTCTCCACCCCATTGACGTCAATGGGAGTTTGTTTTGGCACCAAAATCAACGGGACTTTCCAAAA
TGTCGTAACAACTCCGCCCCATTGACGCAAATGGGCGGTAGGCGTGTACGGTGGGAGGTCTATATAAGCA
GCGCGTTTTGCCTGTACTGGGTCTCTCTGGTTAGACCAGATCTGAGCCTGGGAGCTCTCTGGCTAACTAG
GGAACCCACTGCTTAAGCCTCAATAAAGCTTGCCTTGAGTGCTTCAAGTAGTGTGTGCCCGTCTGTTGTG
TGACTCTGGTAACTAGAGATCCCTCAGACCCTTTTAGTCAGTGTGGAAAATCTCTAGCAGTGGCGCCCGA
ACAGGGACTTGAAAGCGAAAGGGAAACCAGAGGAGCTCTCTCGACGCAGGACTCGGCTTGCTGAAGCGCG
CACGGCAAGAGGCGAGGGGCGGCGACTGGTGAGTACGCCAAAAATTTTGACTAGCGGAGGCTAGAAGGAG
AGAGATGGGTGCGAGAGCGTCAGTATTAAGCGGGGGAGAATTAGATCGCGATGGGAAAAAATTCGGTTAA
GGCCAGGGGGAAAGAAAAAATATAAATTAAAACATATAGTATGGGCAAGCAGGGAGCTAGAACGATTCGC
AGTTAATCCTGGCCTGTTAGAAACATCAGAAGGCTGTAGACAAATACTGGGACAGCTACAACCATCCCTT
CAGACAGGATCAGAAGAACTTAGATCATTATATAATACAGTAGCAACCCTCTATTGTGTGCATCAAAGGA
TAGAGATAAAAGACACCAAGGAAGCTTTAGACAAGATAGAGGAAGAGCAAAACAAAAGTAAGACCACCGC
ACAGCAAGCGGCCGCTGATCTTCAGACCTGGAGGAGGAGATATGAGGGACAATTGGAGAAGTGAATTATA
TAAATATAAAGTAGTAAAAATTGAACCATTAGGAGTAGCACCCACCAAGGCAAAGAGAAGAGTGGTGCAG
AGAGAAAAAAGAGCAGTGGGAATAGGAGCTTTGTTCCTTGGGTTCTTGGGAGCAGCAGGAAGCACTATGG
GCGCAGCGTCAATGACGCTGACGGTACAGGCCAGACAATTATTGTCTGGTATAGTGCAGCAGCAGAACAA
TTTGCTGAGGGCTATTGAGGCGCAACAGCATCTGTTGCAACTCACAGTCTGGGGCATCAAGCAGCTCCAG
GCAAGAATCCTGGCTGTGGAAAGATACCTAAAGGATCAACAGCTCCTGGGGATTTGGGGTTGCTCTGGAA
AACTCATTTGCACCACTGCTGTGCCTTGGAATGCTAGTTGGAGTAATAAATCTCTGGAACAGATTTGGAA
TCACACGACCTGGATGGAGTGGGACAGAGAAATTAACAATTACACAAGCTTAATACACTCCTTAATTGAA
GAATCGCAAAACCAGCAAGAAAAGAATGAACAAGAATTATTGGAATTAGATAAATGGGCAAGTTTGTGGA
ATTGGTTTAACATAACAAATTGGCTGTGGTATATAAAATTATTCATAATGATAGTAGGAGGCTTGGTAGG
TTTAAGAATAGTTTTTGCTGTACTTTCTATAGTGAATAGAGTTAGGCAGGGATATTCACCATTATCGTTT
CAGACCCACCTCCCAACCCCGAGGGGACCCGACAGGCCCGAAGGAATAGAAGAAGAAGGTGGAGAGAGAG
ACAGAGACAGATCCATTCGATTAGTGAACGGATCGGCACTGCGTGCGCCAATTCTGCAGACAAATGGCAG
TATTCATCCACAATTTTAAAAGAAAAGGGGGGATTGGGGGGTACAGTGCAGGGGAAAGAATAGTAGACAT
AATAGCAACAGACATACAAACTAAAGAATTACAAAAACAAATTACAAAAATTCAAAATTTTCGGGTTTAT
TACAGGGACAGCAGAGATCCAGTTTGGTTAATTAATAACTTCGTATAGCATACATTATACGAAGTTATTA
AAAAAAAAGCACCGACTCGGTGCCACTTTTTCAAGTTGATAACGGACTAGCCTTATTTTAACTTGCTATT
TCTAGCTCTAAAACCCGGTGCGAGGCACGCGAGTACTGGTGTTTCGTCCTTTCCACAAGATATATAAAGC
CAAGAAATCGAAATACTTTCAAGTTACGGTAAGCATATGATAGTCCATTTTAAAACATAATTTTAAAACT
GCAAACTACCCAAGAAATTATTACTTTCTACGTCACGTATTTTGTACTAATATCTTTGTGTTTACAGTCA
AATTAATTCCAATTATCTCTCTAACAGCCTTGTATCGTATATGCAAATATGAAGGAATCATGGGAAATAG
GCCCTCTTAATTAATTAACCCGTGTCGGCTCCAGATCT
